>Addgene plasmid #8580 | pGEX4T1 SHP1 D59A | addgene partial sequence | sequence record 17106 | 8580 with pGEX5'
CTGGTTCCGCGTGGATCCCCGGAATTCAGGATGGTGAGGTGGTTTCACCGAGACCTCAGTGGGCTGGATG
CAGAGACCCTGCTCAAGGGCCGAGGTGTCCACGGTAGCTTCCTGGCTCGGCCCAGTCGCAAGAACCAGGG
TGACTTCTCGCTCTCCGTCAGGGTGGGGGATCAGGTGACCCATATTCGGATCCAGAACTCAGGGGCTTTC
TATGACCTGTATGGAGGGGAGAAGTTTGCGACTCTGACAGAGCTGGTGGAGTACTACACTCAGCAGCAGG
GTGTCCTGCAGGACCGCGACGGCACCATCATCCACCTCAAGTACCCGCTGAACTGCTCCGATCCCACTAG
TGAGAGGTGGTACCATGGCCACATGTCTGGCGGGCAGGCAGAGACGCTGCTGCAGGCCAAGGGCGAGCCC
TGGACGTTTCTTGTGCGTGAGAGCCTCAGCCAGCCTGGAGACTTCGTGCTTTCTGTGCTCAGTGACCAGC
CCAAGGCTGGCCCAGGCTCCCCGCTCAGGGTCACCCACATCAAGGTCATGTGCGAGGGTGGACGCTACAC
AGTGGGTGGTTTGGAGACCTTCGACAGCCTCACGGACCTGGTGGAGCATTTCAAGAAGACGGGGATTGAG
GAGGCCTCAGGCGCCTTTGTCTACCTGCGGCAGCCGTACTATGCCACGAGGGTGAATGCGGCTGACATTG
AGAACCGAGTGTTGGAACTGAACAAGAAGCAGGAGTCCGAGGATACAGCCAAGGCTG
