[The description below was written by a language model from this plasmid's Addgene catalogue record.]
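Description:
pGEX4T1 SHP1 D59A is a bacterial expression plasmid built on the pGEX-4T-1 backbone (about 4.97 kb without insert) for producing a glutathione S-transferase fusion of a mutant human tyrosine phosphatase in E. coli. It is maintained as a high-copy plasmid under ampicillin selection. No feature table accompanies the record, so the regulatory elements are not itemised. pGEX-4T vectors in general drive expression from an IPTG-inducible tac promoter, carry lacI for repression, and place a thrombin cleavage site between GST and the cloning sites.

The insert is an approximately 2.1 kb fragment encoding human SHP1 (PTPN6, also called SH-PTP1 or HCP), a cytoplasmic protein tyrosine phosphatase with two N-terminal SH2 domains. It carries an aspartate-to-alanine substitution at residue 59 (D59A). The record does not state the functional rationale for this mutation. The fragment was cloned into the EcoRI site at both ends, with the sites preserved, so the GST tag from the backbone sits at the N terminus of SHP1. Because a single enzyme was used, the cloning was not directional, and the insert can be released again by EcoRI digestion.

A construct of this kind is typically used to express and affinity-purify recombinant GST-SHP1 on glutathione resin for in vitro work such as phosphatase activity assays, binding or pull-down experiments, and comparison with the wild-type protein. The record does not specify a particular application. The depositor notes that the clone was not sequenced, so the mutation, insert orientation and reading frame should be regarded as unverified.
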