Addgene plasmid #8580: pGEX4T1 SHP1 D59A
Depositing lab: Ben Neel. Depositing organization: Beth Israel Deaconess Medical Center.
Backbone
  Vector backbone: pGEX-4T-1
  Backbone size w/o insert (bp): 4970
  Vector type: Bacterial Expression
Growth in bacteria
  Bacterial resistance: Ampicillin, 100 μg/mL
  Growth temperature: 37°C
  Growth strain: DH5alpha
  Copy number: High Copy
Gene/Insert
  Gene/Insert name: SHP1 (alt names: SH-PTP1; PTPN6)
  Species: H. sapiens (human)
  Insert size (bp): 2100
  Mutation: D59A
  Entrez Gene: PTPN6 (a.k.a. HCP, HCPH, HPTP1C, PTP-1C, SH-PTP1, SHP-1, SHP-1L, SHP1)
  Tag / fusion protein: GST (N terminal on backbone)
  Cloning method: Restriction Enzyme; 5′ cloning site EcoRI (not destroyed); 3′ cloning site EcoR1 (not destroyed)
  Sequencing primers: 5′ pGEX 5'
Terms and licenses: Academic/Nonprofit Terms; Industry Terms: Not Available to Industry
Depositor comments: Clone not sequenced.
How to cite: pGEX4T1 SHP1 D59A was a gift from Ben Neel (Addgene plasmid # 8580 ; http://n2t.net/addgene:8580 ; RRID:Addgene_8580)
